>Addgene plasmid #139137 | pJBL6660 | addgene full sequence | sequence record 275194 | Addgene NGS Result
CTGAAACCTTCAGGCATTTGAGAAGCACACGGTCACACTGCTTCCGGTAGTCAATAAACCGGTAAACCAG
CAATAGACATAAGCGGCTATTTAACGACCCTGCCCTGAACCGACGACCGGGTCATCGTGGCCGGATCTTG
CGGCCCCTCGGCTTGAACGAATTGTTAGACATTATTTGCCGACTACCTTGGTGATCTCGCCTTTCACGTA
GTGGACAAATTCTTCCAACTGATCTGCGCGCGAGGCCAAGCGATCTTCTTCTTGTCCAAGATAAGCCTGT
CTAGCTTCAAGTATGACGGGCTGATACTGGGCCGGCAGGCGCTCCATTGCCCAGTCGGCAGCGACATCCT
TCGGCGCGATTTTGCCGGTTACTGCGCTGTACCAAATGCGGGACAACGTAAGCACTACATTTCGCTCATC
GCCAGCCCAGTCGGGCGGCGAGTTCCATAGCGTTAAGGTTTCATTTAGCGCCTCAAATAGATCCTGTTCA
GGAACCGGATCAAAGAGTTCCTCCGCCGCTGGACCTACCAAGGCAACGCTATGTTCTCTTGCTTTTGTCA
GCAAGATAGCCAGATCAATGTCGATCGTGGCTGGCTCGAAGATACCTGCAAGAATGTCATTGCGCTGCCA
TTCTCCAAATTGCAGTTCGCGCTTAGCTGGATAACGCCACGGAATGATGTCGTCGTGCACAACAATGGTG
ACTTCTACAGCGCGGAGAATCTCGCTCTCTCCAGGGGAAGCCGAAGTTTCCAAAAGGTCGTTGATCAAAG
CTCGCCGCGTTGTTTCATCAAGCCTTACGGTCACCGTAACCAGCAAATCAATATCACTGTGTGGCTTCAG
GCCGCCATCCACTGCGGAGCCGTACAAATGTACGGCCAGCAACGTCGGTTCGAGATGGCGCTCGATGACG
CCAACTACCTCTGATAGTTGAGTCGATACTTCGGCGATCACCGCTTCCCTCATACTCTTCCTTTTTCAAT
ATTATTGAAGCATTTATCAGGGTTATTGTCTCATGAGCGGATACATATTTGAATGTATTTAGAAAAATAA
ACAAATAGCTAGCTCACTCGGTCGCTACGCTCCGGGCGTGAGACTGCGGCGGGCGCTGCGGACACATACA
AAGTTACCCACAGATTCCGTGGATAAGCAGGGGACTAACATGTGAGGCAAAACAGCAGGGCCGCGCCGGT
GGCGTTTTTCCATAGGCTCCGCCCTCCTGCCAGAGTTCACATAAACAGACGCTTTTCCGGTGCATCTGTG
GGAGCCGTTAGGCTCAACCATGAATCTGACAGTACGGGCGAAACCCGACAGGACTTAAAGATCCCCACCG
TTTCCGGCGGGTCGCTCCCTCTTGCGCTCTCCTGTTCCGACCCTGCCGTTTACCGGATACCTGTTCCGCC
TTTCTCCCTTACGGGAAGTGTGGCGCTTTCTCATAGCTCACACACTGGTATCTCGGCTCGGTGTAGGTCG
TTCGCTCCAAGCTGGGCTGTAAGCAAGAACTCCCCGTTCAGCCCGACTGCTGCGCCTTATCCGGTAACTG
TTCACTTGAGTCCAACCCGGAAAAGCACGGTAAAACGCCACTGGCAGCAGCCATTGGTAACTGGGAGTTC
GCAGAGGATTTGTTTAGCTAAACACGCGGTTGCTCTTGAAGTGTGCGCCAAAGTCCGGCTACACTGGAAG
GACAGATTTGGTTGCTGTGCTCTGCGAAAGCCAGTTACCACGGTTAAGTCAGTTGGGGAACTGCTTAACC
TTCGATCAAACCACCTCCCCAGGTGGTTTTTTCGTTTACAGGGCAAAAGATTACGCGCAGAAAAAAAGGA
TCTCAAGAAGATCCTTTGATCTTTTCTACTGAACCGCTCTAGATTTCAGTGCAATTTATCTCTTCAAATG
TAGCACCTGAAGTCAGCCCCATACGATATAAGTTGTAATTCTCATGTTAGTCATGCCCCGCGCCCACAGG
AAGGAGCTGACTGGGTTGAAGGCTCTCAAGGGCATCGGTCGAGATCCCGGTGCCTAATGAGTGAGCTAAC
TTACATTAATTGCGTTGCGCGAATTCACGAGATCTGCGGATGGGCAGTATTGGCGCTGAACGCCTGCTGG
CGCGTATTCGTGGCGGGCGAAACTCTTCAACACTACCCTGCGGATGATGCGGGCAATAATAGATACCATC
CAGATCGACATCTCGGTCCGCCAGCGACCAGTCCATCCACTCGGTCAGCGTTTCAAACTGTGCTTCGGTA
AATTTACCGCGAGCAATGCCAGACTGGTTGGTTACTACCACCAGCGCAAAGCCCATTTTTTTTAGCTCGC
GCATGGCGTCAATAACACCGTCGATAAATTCAAAGTTGTCGATCTCATGGACATAGCCGTGATCGACATT
AATGGTGCCATCACGGTCAAGAAAAATTGCGGGTACGCTCTTCGCCACCTTTTATAGCTCCTTAATAAGG
CATGTGACGCTAGTATCGCATGTTTCGACCTGCAAGAAAGTGCTCTTCGCATAAACCTGATTGATTTAGA
CGTCTGGATGCCTTAACATCCATTTCATTGACGGCGTTGCCCGTTTCAGGCATTCGAGATGCCACGACTA
ACTTAATGACGATAATAAATAATCACCATCCTCAATCTCTACCTACTCTCACTTACTCTTATCCTGCGGG
GAATGTATACAGTTCATGTATATATTCCCCGCTTTTTTTTTGGATCTAGGAGGAAGGATCTATGGCGAGT
AGCGAAGACGTTATCAAAGAGTTCATGCGTTTCAAAGTTCGTATGGAAGGTTCCGTTAACGGTCACGAGT
TCGAAATCGAAGGTGAAGGTGAAGGTCGTCCGTACGAAGGTACCCAGACCGCTAAACTGAAAGTTACCAA
AGGTGGTCCGCTGCCGTTCGCTTGGGACATCCTGTCCCCGCAGTTCCAGTACGGTTCCAAAGCTTACGTT
AAACACCCGGCTGACATCCCGGACTACCTGAAACTGTCCTTCCCGGAAGGTTTCAAATGGGAACGTGTTA
TGAACTTCGAAGACGGTGGTGTTGTTACCGTTACCCAGGACTCCTCCCTGCAAGACGGTGAGTTCATCTA
CAAAGTTAAACTGCGTGGTACCAACTTCCCGTCCGACGGTCCGGTTATGCAGAAAAAAACCATGGGTTGG
GAAGCTTCCACCGAACGTATGTACCCGGAAGACGGTGCTCTGAAAGGTGAAATCAAAATGCGTCTGAAAC
TGAAAGACGGTGGTCACTACGACGCTGAAGTTAAAACCACCTACATGGCTAAAAAACCGGTTCAGCTGCC
GGGTGCTTACAAAACCGACATCAAACTGGACATCACCTCCCACAACGAAGACTACACCATCGTTGAACAG
TACGAACGTGCTGAAGGTCGTCACTCCACCGGTGCTTAAGGATCCAAACTCGAGTAAGGATCTCCAGGCA
TCAAATAAAACGAAAGGCTCAGTCGAAAGACTGGGCCTTTCGTTTTATCTGTTGTTTGTCGGTGAACGCT
CTCTACTAGAGTCACACTGGCTCACCTTCGGGTGGGCCTTTCTGCGTTTATA
Features (pLannotate 1.2.2; 7 found; start..end, strand, type, name):
    172..963     -  CDS            SmR: aminoglycoside adenylyltransferase (Murphy, 1985); aadA; confers resistance to spectinomycin and streptomycin
    964..1055    -  promoter       AmpR promoter: bla
   1103..1841    -  rep_origin     CloDF13 ori: Plasmids containing the CloDF13 (CDF) origin of replication can be propagated in E. coli cells that contain additional plasmids with compatible origins.
   1952..2425    -  CDS            gmhB (fragment): GMHBB_SALTI - Experimental evidence at protein level: Swiss-Prot protein existence level 1. Converts the D-glycero-beta-D-manno-heptose 1,7-bisphosphate intermediate into D-glycero-beta-D-manno-heptose 1-phosphate by removing the phosphate group at the C-7 position in vitro. Also catalyzes the dephosphorylation of D-glycero-alpha-D-manno-heptose 1,7- bisphosphate and 2-deoxy-D-manno-2-octoulosonate-8-phosphate in vitro. From Salmonella typhi.
   2722..3399    +  CDS            mRFP1: monomeric derivative of DsRed (Campbell et al., 2002)
   3432..3503    +  terminator     rrnB T1 terminator: transcription terminator T1 from the E. coli rrnB gene
   3519..3546    +  terminator     T7Te terminator: phage T7 early transcription terminator
