[The description below was written by a language model from this plasmid's Addgene catalogue record and pLannotate feature annotations shown in this document.]
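Description:
pJBL6660 is a small (about 3.6 kb) low-copy bacterial expression plasmid built on a CloDF13 (CDF) backbone. The CDF origin allows it to be maintained in E. coli alongside plasmids carrying compatible origins. This suits multi-plasmid genetic circuits in which a regulator is supplied from a second vector. Selection is by spectinomycin, through the aadA aminoglycoside adenylyltransferase gene (SmR), which is annotated as being driven by the bla (AmpR) promoter.

The payload is summarised in the record as PmetN – TARGET8 – mCherry, a red fluorescent reporter placed downstream of the metN promoter and an RNA regulatory element called TARGET8. Neither the promoter nor the TARGET8 element is annotated in the feature table. Both presumably lie in the unannotated stretch upstream of the reporter. That stretch sits next to an oppositely oriented gmhB fragment, which was matched to a Salmonella homologue and was probably carried along with the cloned native promoter region, although the record does not say so. The reporter coding sequence is labelled mRFP1 by the automated annotation, whereas the catalogue calls it mCherry. The two are closely related DsRed derivatives, so this is probably an annotation matching artefact. Transcription is ended by tandem rrnB T1 and T7Te terminators.

The associated publication concerns riboregulated switchable feedback promoters. This suggests that the target sequence puts output from the metN promoter under the control of a trans-acting small RNA, with fluorescence reporting the combined promoter and riboregulator activity. The record does not describe the mechanism of TARGET8 or name its cognate regulator.
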