Addgene plasmid #139137: pJBL6660
Purpose: PmetN - TARGET8 - mCherry
Depositing lab: Julius Lucks. Depositing organization: Northwestern University. Publication: Dynamic Control of Gene Expression with Riboregulated Switchable Feedback Promoters. Glasscock CJ, Biggs BW, Lazar JT, Arnold JH, Burdette LA, Valdes A, Kang MK, Tullman-Ercek D, Tyo KEJ, Lucks JB. ACS Synth Biol. 2021 May 21;10(5):1199-1213. doi: 10.1021/acssynbio.1c00015. Epub 2021 Apr 9. PubMed 33834762.
Backbone
  Vector backbone: CloCDF
  Vector type: Bacterial Expression
Growth in bacteria
  Bacterial resistance: Spectinomycin, 50 μg/mL
  Growth temperature: 37°C
  Growth strain: NEB Stable
  Copy number: Low Copy
Gene/Insert
  Gene/Insert name: mCherry
  Species: Synthetic
  Mutation: N/A
  Cloning method: Gibson Cloning
Terms and licenses: Academic/Nonprofit Terms; Industry Terms: Not Available to Industry
Depositor comments: Please visit https://www.biorxiv.org/content/10.1101/529180v1 for bioRxiv preprint.
How to cite: pJBL6660 was a gift from Julius Lucks (Addgene plasmid # 139137 ; http://n2t.net/addgene:139137 ; RRID:Addgene_139137)
